>Addgene plasmid #28001 | pDR-GW FLIPglu-600μΔ13V | addgene partial sequence | sequence record 34294 | 28001 with pHybLex_rev
ACTATTTATAATAAAAATCATAAATCATAAGAAATTCGCTTATTTAGAAGTGTCAACAACGTATCTACCA
ACGATTTGACCCTTTTCCATCTTTTCGTAAATTTCTGGCAAGGTAGACAAGCCGACAACCTTGATTGGAG
ACTTGACCAAACCTCTGGCGAAGAAGTCCAAAGCTGGATCCGCGCGTAATACGACTCACTATAGGGCGAA
TTGGGTACCGGGCCCCCCCTCGAGGTCGACCTGCAGCGGCCATCATGAATTAACTACACCACTTTGTACA
AGAAAGCTGGGTCTAGATAGCTTTTACTTGTACAGCTCGTCCATGCCGAGAGTGATCCCGGCGGCGGTCA
CGAACTCCAGCAGGACCATGTGATCGCGCTTCTCGTTGGGGTCTTTGCTCAGGGCGGACTGGTAGCTCAG
GTAGTGGTTGTCGGGCAGCAGCACGGGGCCGTCGCCGATGGGGGTGTTCTGCTGGTAGTGGTCGGCGAGC
TGCACGCCGCCGTCCTCGATGTTGTGGCGGATCTTGAAGTTGGCCTTGATGCCGTTCTTCTGCTTGTCGG
CGGTGATATAGACGTTGTGGCTGTTGTAGTTGTACTCCAGCTTGTGCCCCAGGATGTTGCCGTCCTCCTT
GAAGTCGATGCCCTTCAGCTCGATGCGGTTCACCAGGGTGTCGCCCTCGAACTTCACCTCGGCGCGGGTC
TTGTAGTTGCCGTCGTCCTTGAAGAAGATGGTGCGCTCCTGGACGTAGCCTTCGGGCATGGCGGACTTGA
AGAAGTCGTGCTGCTTCATGT
