>Addgene plasmid #28001 | pDR-GW FLIPglu-600μΔ13V | addgene partial sequence | sequence record 34295 | 28001 with FLIPglu (ggcgtccatcttatctttcg)
GTTCAATTCTTTAATCACGTAAGTGGTACGTGCTTCTGCATCCGGATGGCCCGGTTCACCTTTCAGCAGT
ACGAACTGAATCTGACCGTCTTTGTTCAGATCCCAACCCTGATTCGCCGCCCAGTGTTTAGCAATCAAAT
CGCCTTGAATAATGCCGGACTCTTTGGAGTCAGTGCCAACGTAGTAGGCTTTGTCGTAGCTATCCAGCGC
CTTACGAGACGGTTCTTTGTTGAAGAAAACCACCGGCACGTTTTGCCCACGCGCTTTCTCAATCACCGTA
CCCGCAGCTGCCGGGTCAACCAGGTTGATTGCCAGTGCCTTCACCCCTTTCGCCAGCAATACGTCGATCT
GATCGTTCTGCTTGGACTGGTCATTCTGAGAATCATTCATCAGCAGCTGAACATCTGGCGCGGCTTTCGC
ATCTTGCTCAATAGCCTTGCGCACTACAGACATCGCGTTATCGTCGTACTTATAGATTGTTACACCAATG
CGAGTATCAGCGATCCCGGCGGCGGTCACGAACTCCAGCAGGACCATGTGATCGCGCTTCTCGTTGGGGT
CTTTGCTCAGGGCGGACTGGGTGCTCAGGTAGTGGTTGTCGGGCAGCAGCACGGGGCCGTCGCCGATGGG
GGTGTTCTGCTGGTAGTGGTCGGCGAGCTGCACGCTGCCGTCCTCGATGTTGTGGCGGATCTTGAAGTTG
GCCTTGATGCCGTTCTTCTGCTTGTCGGCGGTGATATAGACGTTGTGGCTGATGTAGTTGTACTCCAGCT
TGTGCCCCAGGATGTTGCCGTCCTCCTTGAAGTCGATGCCCTTCAGCTCGATGCGGTTCACCAGGGTGTC
GCCCTCGAACTTCACCTCGGC
