[The description below was written by a language model from this plasmid's Addgene catalogue record.]
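Description:
pDR-GW FLIPglu-600μΔ13V is a yeast expression plasmid built on the Gateway-compatible pDRf1GW-ura3 backbone (about 6.9 kb without insert). It is propagated in E. coli as a high-copy plasmid under ampicillin selection and is maintained in yeast through the URA3 auxotrophic marker, which complements uracil auxotrophy in ura3 host strains. The record does not name the promoter, terminator or yeast replication origin. The use of a forward sequencing primer named for PMA hints that the insert sits downstream of a PMA-type promoter, but this is an inference rather than a stated feature.

The roughly 2.3 kb insert, introduced by Gateway recombination with the flanking recombination sites retained, encodes a genetically encoded FRET sensor for glucose. Its core is the E. coli periplasmic glucose/galactose-binding protein encoded by mglB, carrying an F16A substitution, with eCFP fused at the N terminus and eYFP at the C terminus. In sensors of this design, sugar binding changes the conformation of the binding protein. This alters the relative distance or orientation of the two fluorophores, and therefore the efficiency of energy transfer from the cyan donor to the yellow acceptor, so the emission ratio reports ligand concentration. The name suggests an affinity in the range of 600 μM and a Δ13 truncated or linker-shortened variant, though the record does not define these designations.

According to the associated publication, the construct is used for dynamic optical measurement of cytosolic glucose levels in living yeast cells.
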