Addgene plasmid #28001: pDR-GW FLIPglu-600μΔ13V
Depositing lab: Wolf Frommer. Depositing organization: Carnegie Institution for Science. Publication: Dynamic analysis of cytosolic glucose and ATP levels in yeast using optical sensors. Bermejo C, Haerizadeh F, Takanaga H, Chermak D, Frommer WB. Biochem J. 2010 Dec 1. 432(2):399-406. 10.1042/BJ20100946 PubMed 20854260.
Backbone
  Vector backbone: pDRf1GW-ura3
  Backbone size w/o insert (bp): 6866
  Vector type: Yeast Expression
  Selectable markers: URA3
Growth in bacteria
  Bacterial resistance: Ampicillin, 100 μg/mL
  Growth temperature: 37°C
  Growth strain: DH5alpha
  Copy number: High Copy
Gene/Insert
  Gene/Insert name: FLIPglu-600μΔ13V
  Species: E. Coli
  Insert size (bp): 2316
  Mutation: F16A in mglB
  Tag / fusion protein: eCFP (N terminal on insert); eYFP (C terminal on insert)
  Cloning method: Gateway Cloning; 5′ cloning site Gateway-based cloning (not destroyed); 3′ cloning site Gateway-based cloning (not destroyed)
  Sequencing primers: 5′ pPMA-For 5'-AACAATCGTTAATAATTAATTAATTGG; 3′ pHybLex_rev
Terms and licenses: Academic/Nonprofit Terms; Industry Terms: Not Available to Industry
How to cite: pDR-GW FLIPglu-600μΔ13V was a gift from Wolf Frommer (Addgene plasmid # 28001 ; http://n2t.net/addgene:28001 ; RRID:Addgene_28001)
